>Addgene plasmid #214359 | pAJE3-E7 | addgene full sequence | sequence record 424910 | Addgene NGS Result
AACTCAGAATAAGAAATGAGGCCGCTCATGGCGTTCTGTTGCCCGTCTCACCGGTGAAAAGAAAAACAAC
CCTGGCGCCGCTTCTTTGAGCGAACGATCAAAAATAAGTGGCGCCCCATCAAAAAAATATTCTCAACATA
AAAAACTTTGTGTAATACTTGTAACGCTGAGTTTACGCTTTGAGGAATCCCCCATGGACGAATTTGAAAT
GATAAAGAGAAACACATCTGAAATTATCAGCGAGGAAGAGTTAAGAGAGGTTTTAAAAAAAGATGAAAAA
TCTGCTGGGATAGGTTTTGAACCAAGTGGTAAAATACATTTAGGGCATTATCTCCAAATAAAAAAGATGA
TTGATTTACAAAATGCTGGATTTGATATAATTATAGCTTTGGCTGATTTAATGGCCTATTTAAACCAGAA
AGGAGAGTTGGATGAGATTAGAAAAATAGGAGATTATAACAAAAAAGTTTTTGAAGCAATGGGGTTAAAG
GCAAAATATGTTTATGGAAGTGAATCTGAGCTTGATAAGGATTATACACTGAATGTCTATAGATTGGCTT
TAAAAACTACCTTAAAAAGAGCAAGAAGGAGTATGGAACTTATAGCAAGAGAGGATGAAAATCCAAAGGT
TGCTGAAGTTATCTATCCAATAATGCAGGTTAATGGTATTCATTATAATGGCGTTGATGTTGCAGTTGGA
GGGATGGAGCAGAGAAAAATACACATGTTAGCAAGGGAGCTTTTACCAAAAAAGGTTGTTTGTATTCACA
ACCCTGTCTTAACGGGTTTGGATGGAGAAGGAAAGATGAGTTCTTCAAAAGGGAATTTTATAGCTGTTGA
TGACTCTCCAGAAGAGATTAGGGCTAAGATAAAGAAAGCATACTGCCCAGCTGGAGTTGTTGAAGGAAAT
CCAATAATGGAGATAGCTAAATACTTCCTTGAATATCCTTTAACCATAAAAAGGCCAGAAAAATTTGGTG
GAGATTTGACAGTTAATAGCTATGAGGAGTTAGAGAGTTTATTTAAAAATAAGGAATTGCATCCAATGGA
TTTAAAAAATGCTGTAGCTGAAGAACTTATAAAGATTTTAGAGCCAATTAGAAAGAGATTATAACTCATA
TGGGAATTCGAAGCTTGGGCCCGAACAAAAACTCATCTCAGAAGAGGATCTGAATAGCGCCGTCGACCAT
CATCATCATCATCATTGAGTTTAAACGGTCTCCAGCTTGGCTGTTTTGGCGGATGAGAGAAGATTTTCAG
CCTGATACAGATTAAATCAGAACGCAGAAGCGGTCTGATAAAACAGAATTTGCCTGGCGGCAGTAGCGCG
GTGGTCCCACCTGACCCCATGCCGAACTCAGAAGTGAAACGCCGTAGCGCCGATGGTAGTGTGGGGTCTC
CCCATGCGAGAGTAGGGAACTGCCAGGCATCAAATAAAACGAAAGGCTCAGTCGAAAGACTGGGCCTTTC
GTTTTATCTGTTGTTTGTCGGTGAACGCTCTCCTGAGTAGGACAAATCCGCCGGGAGCTGTCCCTCCTGT
TCAGCTACTGACGGGGTGGTGCGTAACGGCAAAAGCACCGCCGGACATCAGCGCTAGCGGAGTGTATACT
TTTCGTTCCACTGAGCGTCAGACCCCGTAGAAAAGATCAAAGGATCTTCTTGAGATCCTTTTTTTCTGCG
CGTAATCTGCTGCTTGCAAACAAAAAAACCACCGCTTTGACGGTGGTTTGTTTGCCGGATCAAGAGCGGC
TAACTCTTTTTCCGAAGGTAACTGGCTGACGCAGAGCGCAGATACCAAATACTGTCCTTCTAGTGTAGCC
GTAGTTAGGCCACCACTTCAAGAACTCTGTAGCACCGCCTACATACCTCGCTCTGCTAATCCTGTTACCA
GTGGCTGCTGCCAGTGGCGATAAGTCGTGTCTTACCGGGTTGGACTCAAGACGATAGTTACCGGATAAGG
CGCAGCGGTCGGGCTGAACGGGGGGTTCGTGCACACAGCCCAGCTTGGAGCGAACGACCTACACCGAACT
GAGATACCTACAGCGTGAGCTATGAGAAAGCGCCACGCTTCCCGAAGGGAGAAAGGCGGACAGGTATCCG
GTAAGCGGCAGGGTCGGAACAGGAGAGCGCACGAGGGAGCTTCCAGGGGGAAACGCCTGGTATCTTTATA
GTCCTGTCGGGTTTCGCCACCTCTGACTTGAGCGTCGATTTTTGTGATGCTCGTCAGGGGGGCGGAGCCT
ATGGAAAAACGCCAGCAACGCGGCCTTTTTACGGTTCCTGGCCTTTTGCTGGCCTTTTTCTAGATTTCAG
TGCAATTTATCTCTTCAAATGTAGCACCTGAAGTCAGCCCCATACGATATAAGTTGTAATTCTCATGTTT
GACAGCTTATCATCGATGCGACCGAGTGAGCTAGCTATTTGTTTATTTTTCTAAATACATTCAAATATGT
ATCCGCTCATGAGACAATAACCCTGATAAATGCTTCAATAATATTGAAAAAGGAAGAGTATGAGGGAAGC
GGTGATCGCCGAAGTATCGACTCAACTATCAGAGGTAGTTGGCGTCATCGAGCGCCATCTCGAACCGACG
TTGCTGGCCGTACATTTGTACGGCTCCGCAGTGGATGGCGGCCTGAAGCCACACAGTGATATTGATTTGC
TGGTTACGGTGACCGTAAGGCTTGATGAAACAACGCGGCGAGCTTTGATCAACGACCTTTTGGAAACTTC
GGCTTCCCCTGGAGAGAGCGAGATTCTCCGCGCTGTAGAAGTCACCATTGTTGTGCACGACGACATCATT
CCGTGGCGTTATCCAGCTAAGCGCGAACTGCAATTTGGAGAATGGCAGCGCAATGACATTCTTGCAGGTA
TCTTCGAGCCAGCCACGATCGACATTGATCTGGCTATCTTGCTGACAAAAGCAAGAGAACATAGCGTTGC
CTTGGTAGGTCCAGCGGCGGAGGAACTCTTTGATCCGGTTCCTGAACAGGATCTATTTGAGGCGCTAAAT
GAAACCTTAACGCTATGGAACTCGCCGCCCGACTGGGCTGGCGATGAGCGAAATGTAGTGCTTACGTTGT
CCCGCATTTGGTACAGCGCAGTAACCGGCAAAATCGCGCCGAAGGATGTCGCTGCCGACTGGGCAATGGA
GCGCCTGCCGGCCCAGTATCAGCCCGTCATACTTGAAGCTAGACAGGCTTATCTTGGACAAGAAGAAGAT
CGCTTGGCCTCGCGCGCAGATCAGTTGGAAGAATTTGTCCACTACGTGAAAGGCGAGATCACCAAGGTAG
TCGGCAAATAATGTCTAACAATTCGTTCAAGCCGAGGGGCCGCAAGATCCGGCCACGATGACCCGGTCGT
CGGTTCAGGGCAGGGTCGTTAAATAGCCGCTTATGTCTATTGCTGGTTTACCGGGATCCTCTACGCCGGA
CGCATCGTGGCCGGCATCACCGGCGCCACAGGTGCGGTTGCTGGCGCCTATATCGCCGACATCACCGATG
GGGAAGATCGGGCTCGCCACTTCGGGCTCATGAGCGCTTGTTTCGGCGTGGGTATGGTGGCAGGCCCCGT
GGCCGGGGGACTGTTGGGCGCCATCTCCTTGCATGCACCATTCCTTGCGGCGGCGGTGCTCAACGGCCTC
AACCTACTACTGGGCTGCTTCCTAATGCAGGAGTCGCATAAGGGAGAGCGTCGACCGATGCCCTTGAGAG
CCTTCAACCCAGTCAGCTCCTTCCGGTGGGCGCGGGGCATGACTATCGTCGCCGCACTTATGACTGTCTT
CTTTATCATGCAACTCGTAGGACAGGTGCCGGCAGCGCTCTGGGTCATTTTCGGCGAGGACCGCTTTCGC
TGGAGCGCGACGATGATCGGCCTGTCGCTTGCGGTATTCGGAATCTTGCACGCCCTCGCTCAAGCCTTCG
TCACTGGTCCCGCCACCAAACGTTTCGGCGAGAAGCAGGCCATTATCGCCGGCATGGCGGCCGACGCGCT
GGGCTACGTCTTGCTGGCGTTCGCGACGCGAGGCTGGATGGCCTTCCCCATTATGATTCTTCTCGCTTCC
GGCGGCATCGGGATGCCCGCGTTGCAGGCCATGCTGTCCAGGCAGGTAGATGACGACCATCAGGGACAGC
TTCAAGGATCGCTCGCGGCTCTTACCAGCCTAACTTCGATCATTGGACCGCTGATCGTCACGGCGATTTA
TGCCGCCTCGGCGAGCACATGGAACGGGTTGGCATGGATTGTAGGCGCCGCCCTATACCTTGTCTGCCTC
CCCGCGTTGCGTCGCGGTGCATGGAGCCGGGCCACCTCGACCTGAATGGAAGCCGGCGGCACCTCGCTAA
CGGATTCACCACTCCAAGAATTGGAGCCAATCAATTCTTGCGGAGAACTGTGAATGCGCAAACCAACCCT
TGGCAGAACATATCCATCGCGTCCGCCATCTCCAGCAGCCGCACGCGGCGCATCTCGGGCTCCTTGCATG
CACCATTCCTTGCGGCGGCGGTGCTCAACGGCCTCAACCTACTACTGGGCTGCTTCCTAATGCAGGAGTC
GCATAAGGGAGAGCGTCTGGCGAAAGGGGGATGTGCTGCAAGGCGATTAAGTTGGGTAACGCCAGGGTTT
TCCCAGTCACGACGTTGTAAAACGACGGCCAGTGCCAAGCTTAAAAAAAATCCTTAGCTTTCGCTAAGGA
TCTGCAGTGGTCCGGCGGGCCGGATTTGAACCAGCGCCATGCGGATTTAGAGTCCGCCGTTCTGCCCTGC
TGAACTACCGCCGGGAATTCAGCGTTACAAGTATTACACAAAGTTTTTTATGTTGAGAATATTTTTTTGA
TGGGGCGCCACTTATTTTTGATCGTTCGCTCAAAGAAGCGGCGCCAGGGTTGTTTTTCTTTTCACCAGTG
AGACGGGCAACAGAACGCCATGAGCGGCCTCATTTCTTATTCTGAGTTACAACAGTCCGCACCGCTGCCG
GTAGCTCCTTCCGGTGGGCGCGGGGCATGACTATCGTCGCCGCACTTATGACTGTCTTCTTTATCATGCA
ACTCGTAGGACAGGTGCCGGCAGCGCCCAACAGTCCCCCGGCCACGGGGCCTGCCACCATACCCACGCCG
AAACAAGCGCCCTGCACCATTATGTTCCGGATCTGCATCGCAGGATGCTGCTGGCTACCCTGTGGAACAC
CTACATCTGTATTAACGAAGCGCTAACCGTTTTTATCATGCTCTGGGAGGCAGAATAAATGATCATATCG
TCAATTATTACCTCCACGGGGAGAGCCTGAGCAAACTGGCCTCAGGCATTTGAGAAGCACACGGTCACAC
TGCTTCCGGTAGTCAATAAACCGGTAAACCAGCAATAGACATAAGCGGCTATTTAACGACCCTGCCCTGA
ACCGACGACCGGGTCGAATTTGCTTTCGAATTTCTGCCATTCATCCGCTTATTATCACTTATTCAGGCGT
AGCAACCAGGCGTTTAAGGGCACCAATAACTGCCTTAAAAAAATTACGCCCCGCCCTGCCACTCATCGCA
GTTGACTGGGTCATGGCTGCGCCCCGACACCCGCCAACACCCGCTGACGCGCCCTGACGGGCTTGTCTGC
TCCCGGCATCCGCTTACAGACAAGCTGTGACCGTCTCCGGGAGCTGCATGTGTCAGAGGTTTTCACCGTC
ATCACCGAAACGCGCGAGGCAGCAGATCAATTCGCGCGCGAAGGCGAAGCGGCATGCATAATGTGCCTGT
CAAATGGACGAAGCAGGGATTCTGCAAACCCTATGCTACTCCGTCAAGCCGTCAATTGTCTGATTCGTTA
CCAATTATGACAACTTGACGGCTACATCATTCACTTTTTCTTCACAACCGGCACGGAACTCGCTCGGGCT
GGCCCCGGTGCATTTTTTAAATACCCGCGAGAAATAGAGTTGATCGTCAAAACCAACATTGCGACCGACG
GTGGCGATAGGCATCCGGGTGGTGCTCAAAAGCAGCTTCGCCTGGCTGATACGTTGGTCCTCGCGCCAGC
TTAAGACGCTAATCCCTAACTGCTGGCGGAAAAGATGTGACAGACGCGACGGCGACAAGCAAACATGCTG
TGCGACGCTGGCGATATCAAAATTGCTGTCTGCCAGGTGATCGCTGATGTACTGACAAGCCTCGCGTACC
CGATTATCCATCGGTGGATGGAGCGACTCGTTAATCGCTTCCATGCGCCGCAGTAACAATTGCTCAAGCA
GATTTATCGCCAGCAGCTCCGAATAGCGCCCTTCCCCTTGCCCGGCGTTAATGATTTGCCCAAACAGGTC
GCTGAAATGCGGCTGGTGCGCTTCATCCGGGCGAAAGAACCCCGTATTGGCAAATATTGACGGCCAGTTA
AGCCATTCATGCCAGTAGGCGCGCGGACGAAAGTAAACCCACTGGTGATACCATTCGCGAGCCTCCGGAT
GACGACCGTAGTGATGAATCTCTCCTGGCGGGAACAGCAAAATATCACCCGGTCGGCAAACAAATTCTCG
TCCCTGATTTTTCACCACCCCCTGACCGCGAATGGTGAGATTGAGAATATAACCTTTCATTCCCAGCGGT
CGGTCGATAAAAAAATCGAGATAACCGTTGGCCTCAATCGGCGTTAAACCCGCCACCAGATGGGCATTAA
ACGAGTATCCCGGCAGCAGGGGATCATTTTGCGCTTCAGCCATACTTTTCATACTCCCGCCATTCAGAGA
AGAAACCAATTGTCCATATTGCATCAGACATTGCCGTCACTGCGTCTTTTACTGGCTCTTCTCGCTAACC
AAACCGGTAACCCGGGACCAAGTTTACTCATATATACGGACAGCGGTGCGGACTGTTGT
Features (pLannotate 1.2.2; 24 found; start..end, strand, type, name):
     36..79      +  CDS            lacI (fragment): lac repressor; lacI; The lac repressor binds to the lac operator to inhibit transcription in E. coli. This inhibition can be relieved by adding lactose or isopropyl-β-D-thiogalactopyranoside (IPTG).
    194..1111    +  CDS            tyrS: SYY_METJA - Experimental evidence at protein level: Swiss-Prot protein existence level 1. Catalyzes the attachment of tyrosine to tRNA(Tyr) in a two- step reaction: tyrosine is first activated by ATP to form Tyr-AMP and then transferred to the acceptor end of tRNA(Tyr). From Methanocaldococcus jannaschii (strain ATCC 43067 / DSM 2661 / JAL-1 / JCM 10045 / NBRC 100440) (Methanococcus jannaschii).
   1188..1205    +  CDS            capTEV™ (fragment): composite tag for in vivo biotinylation, TEV protease cleavage, and 6xHis tagging
   1312..1427    +  ncRNA          5S rRNA: Accession: RF00001 - 5S ribosomal RNA
   1431..1517    +  terminator     rrnB T1 terminator: Escherichia coli rrnB; transcription terminator T1 from the E. coli rrnB gene
   1526..1596    +  mobile_element IS1 (fragment): prokaryotic transposable element IS1
   1660..2247    +  rep_origin     ori: high-copy-number ColE1/pMB1/pBR322/pUC origin of replication
   2379..2397    +  promoter       tet promoter (fragment): E. coli promoter for tetracycline efflux protein gene
   2418..2509    +  promoter       AmpR promoter: bla
   2510..3301    +  CDS            SmR: aminoglycoside adenylyltransferase (Murphy, 1985); aadA; confers resistance to spectinomycin and streptomycin
   3414..4315    +  CDS            TcR (fragment): tetracycline efflux protein; tet; confers resistance to tetracycline
   4470..4567    +  CDS            TcR (fragment): tetracycline efflux protein; tet; confers resistance to tetracycline
   4567..4654    -  CDS            lacZα (fragment): LacZα fragment of β-galactosidase; lacZ fragment
   4662..4691    -  terminator     bacterial terminator (fragment): putative bacterial transcription terminator
   4700..4773    -  ncRNA          tRNA: Accession: RF00005 - tRNA
   4870..4913    -  CDS            lacI (fragment): lac repressor; lacI; The lac repressor binds to the lac operator to inhibit transcription in E. coli. This inhibition can be relieved by adding lactose or isopropyl-β-D-thiogalactopyranoside (IPTG).
   4973..5066    +  CDS            TcR (fragment): tetracycline efflux protein; tet; confers resistance to tetracycline
   5063..5120    -  CDS            TcR (fragment): tetracycline efflux protein; tet; confers resistance to tetracycline
   5107..5205    +  CDS            YPB2_ECOLX (fragment): Protein predicted: Swiss-Prot protein existence level 4. From Escherichia coli.
   5503..5532    -  CDS            CmR (fragment): chloramphenicol acetyltransferase confers resistance to chloramphenicol
   5533..5551    -  misc_feature   bom (fragment): basis of mobility region from pBR322
   5653..5693    -  CDS            rop (fragment): Rop protein, which maintains plasmids at low copy number; rop
   5815..6693    -  CDS            araC: L-arabinose regulatory protein; araC
   6720..6803    +  promoter       araBAD promoter (fragment): araBAD; promoter of the L-arabinose operon of E. coli; the araC regulatory gene is transcribed in the opposite direction (Guzman et al., 1995)
