[The description below was written by a language model from this plasmid's Addgene catalogue record and pLannotate feature annotations shown in this document.]
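Description:
pAJE3-E7 is a bacterial expression plasmid of about 6.8 kb, built on the pAJE3 backbone. It supplies the machinery for genetic code expansion in E. coli. It carries the second-generation "E7" variant of the Methanocaldococcus jannaschii tyrosyl-tRNA synthetase, evolved to charge Tet2 tetrazine-bearing noncanonical amino acids, together with its cognate Mj suppressor tRNA. When the plasmid is present alongside a separate plasmid encoding a target gene with an in-frame amber (TAG) codon, the pair directs insertion of the tetrazine amino acid at that site. This gives proteins with a reactive handle for rapid bioorthogonal ligation.

According to the record, the 921 bp synthetase gene is cloned between NcoI and NdeI sites and driven by an lpp promoter. The feature table places an rrnB T1 terminator region downstream of it. The tRNA is a separate lpp-promoted cassette of 142 bp, annotated on the opposite strand and followed by a short bacterial terminator. Selection is through aadA (aminoglycoside adenylyltransferase), which is expressed from the AmpR (bla) promoter and confers spectinomycin and streptomycin resistance.

Replication relies on a 588 bp synthetic "D4II" origin, described as an orthogonal ColE1 derivative and listed as high copy. The annotation software simply calls it a ColE1/pUC-type ori. An orthogonal origin of this kind is presumably meant to allow stable coexistence with ColE1-type expression plasmids, although the record does not say so explicitly.

The feature table also shows an intact araC gene, a partial araBAD promoter, and numerous fragments of TcR, lacI, lacZα, CmR, rop and bom. The fragments appear to be remnants of ancestral vectors rather than functional elements, and the record assigns no role to araC or the partial araBAD promoter.
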