Addgene plasmid #214359: pAJE3-E7
Purpose: Expresses the 2nd-generation "E7" Tet2 Methanocaldococcus jannaschii (Mj) aminoacyl tRNA synthetase/tRNA pair for encoding Tet2 noncanonical amino acids into TAG sites of proteins
Depositing lab: Ryan Mehl. Depositing organization: Oregon State University. Publication: Truncation-Free Genetic Code Expansion with Tetrazine Amino Acids for Quantitative Protein Ligations. Eddins AJ, Bednar RM, Jana S, Pung AH, Mbengi L, Meyer K, Perona JJ, Cooley RB, Karplus PA, Mehl RA. Bioconjug Chem. 2023 Dec 20;34(12):2243-2254. doi: 10.1021/acs.bioconjchem.3c00380. Epub 2023 Dec 4. PubMed 38047550.
Backbone
  Vector backbone: pAJE3
  Backbone size w/o insert (bp): 5927
  Total vector size (bp): 6848
  Vector type: Bacterial Expression
Growth in bacteria
  Bacterial resistance: Spectinomycin, 50 μg/mL
  Growth temperature: 37°C
  Growth strain: DH5alpha
  Copy number: High Copy
Gene/Insert 1
  Gene/Insert name: 2nd generation Tet2 "E7" aminoacyl tRNA synthetase (alt name: E7 aaRS)
  Species: M. jannaschii
  Insert size (bp): 921
  Promoter: lpp
  Cloning method: Restriction Enzyme; 5′ cloning site NcoI (not destroyed); 3′ cloning site NdeI (not destroyed)
  Sequencing primers: 5′ N/A; 3′ N/A
Gene/Insert 2
  Gene/Insert name: Lpp promoted M. jannaschii tRNA (alt name: Mj tRNA 1.0)
  Species: M. jannaschii
  Insert size (bp): 142
  Promoter: lpp
  Cloning method: Unknown
  Sequencing primers: 5′ N/A; 3′ N/A
Gene/Insert 3
  Gene/Insert name: Aminoglycoside-3''-adenyltransferase (Spectinomycin/streptomycin Resistance Gene)
  Insert size (bp): 792
  Promoter: AmpR
  Cloning method: Unknown
  Sequencing primers: 5′ N/A; 3′ N/A
Gene/Insert 4
  Gene/Insert name: Orthogonal "D4II" ColE1 origin (alt name: D4II)
  Species: Synthetic
  Insert size (bp): 588
Terms and licenses: Academic/Nonprofit Terms; Industry Terms: Not Available to Industry
How to cite: pAJE3-E7 was a gift from Ryan Mehl (Addgene plasmid # 214359 ; http://n2t.net/addgene:214359 ; RRID:Addgene_214359)
